Addgene plasmid #173935: pET28_6xHis-PARP1delZn2
Purpose: Bacterial expression of PARP1 lacking Zn2 domain
Depositing lab: Joan Conaway. Depositing organization: Stowers Institute for Medical Research. Publication: Multiple roles for PARP1 in ALC1-dependent nucleosome remodeling. Ooi SK, Sato S, Tomomori-Sato C, Zhang Y, Wen Z, Banks CAS, Washburn MP, Unruh JR, Florens L, Conaway RC, Conaway JW. Proc Natl Acad Sci U S A. 2021 Sep 7;118(36). pii: 2107277118. doi: 10.1073/pnas.2107277118. PubMed 34465625.
Backbone
  Vector backbone: pET28
  Vector type: Bacterial Expression
Growth in bacteria
  Bacterial resistance: Kanamycin, 50 μg/mL
  Growth temperature: 37°C
  Growth strain: DH5alpha
  Copy number: Low Copy
Gene/Insert
  Gene/Insert name: PARP1delZn2
  Species: H. sapiens (human)
  Mutation: Deletion of residues 97-213 (V762A)
  Entrez Gene: PARP1 (a.k.a. ADPRT, ADPRT 1, ADPRT1, ARTD1, PARP, PARP-1, PARS, PPOL, Poly-PARP, pADPRT-1)
  Tag / fusion protein: 6xHis (N terminal on insert)
  Cloning method: Gibson Cloning
Terms and licenses: Academic/Nonprofit Terms; Industry Terms: Not Available to Industry
Depositor comments: Protein residues 1-96...214-1014
How to cite: pET28_6xHis-PARP1delZn2 was a gift from Joan Conaway (Addgene plasmid # 173935 ; http://n2t.net/addgene:173935 ; RRID:Addgene_173935)
