[The description below was written by a language model from this plasmid's Addgene catalogue record and pLannotate feature annotations shown in this document.]
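Description:
pET28_6xHis-PARP1delZn2 is a bacterial expression plasmid built on the pET28 backbone for producing a human PARP1 deletion mutant in E. coli. It is selected with kanamycin through the aph(3')-Ia gene. Replication comes from a pBR322-type ColE1 origin accompanied by the bom region and the rop gene, consistent with its listing as low copy. An f1 origin is also present. The annotation additionally flags short tetracycline-resistance fragments, an AmpR promoter fragment and a predicted E. coli ORF. These look like backbone remnants matched by the annotation software rather than functional markers.

Expression follows the standard pET arrangement. A T7 promoter, immediately followed by a lac operator, drives the insert, with the T7 gene 10 ribosome binding site upstream and a T7 terminator downstream. The plasmid-borne lacI gene supplies the repressor, so transcription is held off until IPTG is added in a host that provides T7 RNA polymerase.

The open reading frame begins with an N-terminal 6xHis tag (picked up by the annotation as a fragment of a composite tag) and a thrombin cleavage site, followed by PARP1 lacking residues 97–213. This joins residues 1–96 to 214–1014 and removes the second zinc finger (Zn2) domain. The record also notes a V762A change. A His-tag fragment is annotated just downstream of the PARP1 coding region, as is typical of pET28, but the catalogue lists only the N-terminal tag, and the record does not show whether the downstream one is translated.

The construct is intended for affinity purification of recombinant PARP1ΔZn2. The associated study examined the roles of PARP1 in ALC1-dependent nucleosome remodeling, where such a protein would help test the contribution of this domain.
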