Features (pLannotate 1.2.2; 21 found; start..end, strand, type, name):
      1..23      +  RBS            RBS: efficient ribosome binding site from bacteriophage T7 gene 10 (Olins and Rangwala, 1989)
     42..58      +  CDS            capTEV™ (fragment): composite tag for in vivo biotinylation, TEV protease cleavage, and 6xHis tagging
     69..86      +  CDS            thrombin site: thrombin recognition and cleavage site
     93..2783    +  CDS            PARP1 (fragment): PARP1_HUMAN - Also known as ADPRT From Homo sapiens (Human).
   2793..2810    +  CDS            9xHis (fragment): 9xHis affinity tag
   2820..2869    +  CDS            SET1 (fragment): solubility-enhancement tag derived from T7 phage gene 10B
   2877..2924    +  terminator     T7 terminator: transcription terminator for bacteriophage T7 RNA polymerase
   2961..3389    +  rep_origin     f1 ori (sequence partly withheld): f1 bacteriophage origin of replication; arrow indicates direction of (+) strand synthesis
   3442..3499    +  promoter       AmpR promoter (fragment): bla
   3508..4323    -  CDS            KanR: aminoglycoside phosphotransferase; aph(3')-Ia; confers resistance to kanamycin in bacteria or G418 (Geneticin®) in eukaryotes
   4445..5033    +  rep_origin     ori: high-copy-number ColE1/pMB1/pBR322/pUC origin of replication
   5219..5358    -  misc_feature   bom: basis of mobility region from pBR322
   5460..5651    -  CDS            rop: Rop protein, which maintains plasmids at low copy number; rop
   5668..6048    +  CDS            YPB1_ECOLX: Protein predicted: Swiss-Prot protein existence level 4. From Escherichia coli.
   6120..6411    -  CDS            TcR (fragment): tetracycline efflux protein; tet; confers resistance to tetracycline
   6426..6447    -  protein_bind   CAP binding site: CAP binding activates transcription in the presence of cAMP. E. coli catabolite activator protein
   6460..7542    -  CDS            lacI: lac repressor; lacI; The lac repressor binds to the lac operator to inhibit transcription in E. coli. This inhibition can be relieved by adding lactose or isopropyl-β-D-thiogalactopyranoside (IPTG).
   7543..7620    -  promoter       lacI promoter: lacI
   7628..7907    -  CDS            TcR (fragment): tetracycline efflux protein; tet; confers resistance to tetracycline
   7929..7947    +  promoter       T7 promoter: promoter for bacteriophage T7 RNA polymerase
   7948..7972    +  protein_bind   lac operator: The lac repressor binds to the lac operator to inhibit transcription in E. coli. This inhibition can be relieved by adding lactose or isopropyl-β-D-thiogalactopyranoside (IPTG). lac repressor encoded by lacI
>Addgene plasmid #173935 | pET28_6xHis-PARP1delZn2 | addgene full sequence | sequence record 342183 | Addgene NGS Result
TTTGTTTAACTTTAAGAAGGAGATATACCATGGGCAGCAGCCATCATCATCATCATCACAGCAGCGGCCT
GGTGCCGCGCGGCAGCCATATGATGGCGGAGTCTTCTGATAAGCTGTATCGAGTCGAGTACGCCAAGAGC
GGGCGCGCCTCTTGCAAGAAATGCAGCGAGAGCATCCCCAAGGACTCGCTCCGGATGGCCATCATGGTGC
AGTCGCCCATGTTTGATGGAAAAGTCCCACACTGGTACCACTTCTCCTGCTTCTGGAAGGTGGGCCACTC
CATCCGGCACCCTGACGTTGAGGTGGATGGGTTCTCTGAGCTTCGGTGGGATGACCAGCAGAAAGTCAAG
AAGACAGCGGAAGCTGGAGGAGTGACAGGCGATGGAGTGGATGAAGTGGCGAAGAAGAAATCTAAAAAAG
AAAAAGACAAGGATAGTAAGCTTGAAAAAGCCCTAAAGGCTCAGAACGACCTGATCTGGAACATCAAGGA
CGAGCTAAAGAAAGTGTGTTCAACTAATGACCTGAAGGAGCTACTCATCTTCAACAAGCAGCAAGTGCCT
TCTGGGGAGTCGGCGATCTTGGACCGAGTAGCTGATGGCATGGTGTTCGGTGCCCTCCTTCCCTGCGAGG
AATGCTCGGGTCAGCTGGTCTTCAAGAGCGATGCCTATTACTGCACTGGGGACGTCACTGCCTGGACCAA
GTGTATGGTCAAGACACAGACACCCAACCGGAAGGAGTGGGTAACCCCAAAGGAATTCCGAGAAATCTCT
TACCTCAAGAAATTGAAGGTTAAAAAGCAGGACCGTATATTCCCCCCAGAAACCAGCGCCTCCGTGGCGG
CCACGCCTCCGCCCTCCACAGCCTCGGCTCCTGCTGCTGTGAACTCCTCTGCTTCAGCAGATAAGCCATT
ATCCAACATGAAGATCCTGACTCTCGGGAAGCTGTCCCGGAACAAGGATGAAGTGAAGGCCATGATTGAG
AAACTCGGGGGGAAGTTGACGGGGACGGCCAACAAGGCTTCCCTGTGCATCAGCACCAAAAAGGAGGTGG
AAAAGATGAATAAGAAGATGGAGGAAGTAAAGGAAGCCAACATCCGAGTTGTGTCTGAGGACTTCCTCCA
GGACGTCTCCGCCTCCACCAAGAGCCTTCAGGAGTTGTTCTTAGCGCACATCTTGTCCCCTTGGGGGGCA
GAGGTGAAGGCAGAGCCTGTTGAAGTTGTGGCCCCAAGAGGGAAGTCAGGGGCTGCGCTCTCCAAAAAAA
GCAAGGGCCAGGTCAAGGAGGAAGGTATCAACAAATCTGAAAAGAGAATGAAATTAACTCTTAAAGGAGG
AGCAGCTGTGGATCCTGATTCTGGACTGGAACACTCTGCGCATGTCCTGGAGAAAGGTGGGAAGGTCTTC
AGTGCCACCCTTGGCCTGGTGGACATCGTTAAAGGAACCAACTCCTACTACAAGCTCCAGCTTCTGGAGG
ACGACAAGGAAAACAGGTATTGGATATTCAGGTCCTGGGGCCGTGTGGGTACGGTGATCGGTAGCAACAA
ACTGGAACAGATGCCGTCCAAGGAGGATGCCATTGAGCACTTCATGAAATTATATGAAGAAAAAACCGGG
AACGCTTGGCACTCCAAAAATTTCACGAAGTATCCCAAAAAGTTCTACCCCCTGGAGATTGACTATGGCC
AGGATGAAGAGGCAGTGAAGAAGCTGACAGTAAATCCTGGCACCAAGTCCAAGCTCCCCAAGCCAGTTCA
GGACCTCATCAAGATGATCTTTGATGTGGAAAGTATGAAGAAAGCCATGGTGGAGTATGAGATCGACCTT
CAGAAGATGCCCTTGGGGAAGCTGAGCAAAAGGCAGATCCAGGCCGCATACTCCATCCTCAGTGAGGTCC
AGCAGGCGGTGTCTCAGGGCAGCAGCGACTCTCAGATCCTGGATCTCTCAAATCGCTTTTACACCCTGAT
CCCCCACGACTTTGGGATGAAGAAGCCTCCGCTCCTGAACAATGCAGACAGTGTGCAGGCCAAGGCGGAA
ATGCTTGACAACCTGCTGGACATCGAGGTGGCCTACAGTCTGCTCAGGGGAGGGTCTGATGATAGCAGCA
AGGATCCCATCGATGTCAACTATGAGAAGCTCAAAACTGACATTAAGGTGGTTGACAGAGATTCTGAAGA
AGCCGAGATCATCAGGAAGTATGTTAAGAACACTCATGCAACCACACACAATGCGTATGACTTGGAAGTC
ATCGATATCTTTAAGATAGAGCGTGAAGGCGAATGCCAGCGTTACAAGCCCTTTAAGCAGCTTCATAACC
GAAGATTGCTGTGGCACGGGTCCAGGACCACCAACTTTGCTGGGATCCTGTCCCAGGGTCTTCGGATAGC
CCCGCCTGAAGCGCCCGTGACAGGCTACATGTTTGGTAAAGGGATCTATTTCGCTGACATGGTCTCCAAG
AGTGCCAACTACTGCCATACGTCTCAGGGAGACCCAATAGGCTTAATCCTGTTGGGAGAAGTTGCCCTTG
GAAACATGTATGAACTGAAGCACGCTTCACATATCAGCAAGTTACCCAAGGGCAAGCACAGTGTCAAAGG
TTTGGGCAAAACTACCCCTGATCCTTCAGCTAACATTAGTCTGGATGGTGTAGACGTTCCTCTTGGGACC
GGGATTTCATCTGGTGTGAATGACACCTCTCTACTATATAACGAGTACATTGTCTATGATATTGCTCAGG
TAAATCTGAAGTATCTGCTGAAACTGAAATTCAATTTTAAGACCTCCCTGTGGTAACTCGAGCACCACCA
CCACCACCACTGAGATCCGGCTGCTAACAAAGCCCGAAAGGAAGCTGAGTTGGCTGCTGCCACCGCTGAG
CAATAACTAGCATAACCCCTTGGGGCCTCTAAACGGGTCTTGAGGGGTTTTTTGCTGAAAGGAGGAACTA
TATCCGGATTGGCGAATGGG
[124 nt withheld, positions 2961-3084]
C
[91 nt withheld, positions 3086-3176]
A
[49 nt withheld, positions 3178-3226]
CCTTTGACGTTGGAGTCCACGTTCTTT
[37 nt withheld, positions 3254-3290]
ACCCTATCTCGGTCTATTCTTTTGATTTATAAGGGATTTTGCCGATTTCGGCCTATTGGTTAAAAAATGA
GCTGATTTAACAAAAATTTAACGCGAATTTTAACAAAATATTAACGCTTACAATTTAGGTGGCACTTTTC
GGGGAAATGTGCGCGGAACCCCTATTTGTTTATTTTTCTAAATACATTCAAATATGTATCCGCTCATGAA
TTAATTCTTAGAAAAACTCATCGAGCATCAAATGAAACTGCAATTTATTCATATCAGGATTATCAATACC
ATATTTTTGAAAAAGCCGTTTCTGTAATGAAGGAGAAAACTCACCGAGGCAGTTCCATAGGATGGCAAGA
TCCTGGTATCGGTCTGCGATTCCGACTCGTCCAACATCAATACAACCTATTAATTTCCCCTCGTCAAAAA
TAAGGTTATCAAGTGAGAAATCACCATGAGTGACGACTGAATCCGGTGAGAATGGCAAAAGTTTATGCAT
TTCTTTCCAGACTTGTTCAACAGGCCAGCCATTACGCTCGTCATCAAAATCACTCGCATCAACCAAACCG
TTATTCATTCGTGATTGCGCCTGAGCGAGACGAAATACGCGATCGCTGTTAAAAGGACAATTACAAACAG
GAATCGAATGCAACCGGCGCAGGAACACTGCCAGCGCATCAACAATATTTTCACCTGAATCAGGATATTC
TTCTAATACCTGGAATGCTGTTTTCCCGGGGATCGCAGTGGTGAGTAACCATGCATCATCAGGAGTACGG
ATAAAATGCTTGATGGTCGGAAGAGGCATAAATTCCGTCAGCCAGTTTAGTCTGACCATCTCATCTGTAA
CATCATTGGCAACGCTACCTTTGCCATGTTTCAGAAACAACTCTGGCGCATCGGGCTTCCCATACAATCG
ATAGATTGTCGCACCTGATTGCCCGACATTATCGCGAGCCCATTTATACCCATATAAATCAGCATCCATG
TTGGAATTTAATCGCGGCCTAGAGCAAGACGTTTCCCGTTGAATATGGCTCATAACACCCCTTGTATTAC
TGTTTATGTAAGCAGACAGTTTTATTGTTCATGACCAAAATCCCTTAACGTGAGTTTTCGTTCCACTGAG
CGTCAGACCCCGTAGAAAAGATCAAAGGATCTTCTTGAGATCCTTTTTTTCTGCGCGTAATCTGCTGCTT
GCAAACAAAAAAACCACCGCTACCAGCGGTGGTTTGTTTGCCGGATCAAGAGCTACCAACTCTTTTTCCG
AAGGTAACTGGCTTCAGCAGAGCGCAGATACCAAATACTGTCCTTCTAGTGTAGCCGTAGTTAGGCCACC
ACTTCAAGAACTCTGTAGCACCGCCTACATACCTCGCTCTGCTAATCCTGTTACCAGTGGCTGCTGCCAG
TGGCGATAAGTCGTGTCTTACCGGGTTGGACTCAAGACGATAGTTACCGGATAAGGCGCAGCGGTCGGGC
TGAACGGGGGGTTCGTGCACACAGCCCAGCTTGGAGCGAACGACCTACACCGAACTGAGATACCTACAGC
GTGAGCTATGAGAAAGCGCCACGCTTCCCGAAGGGAGAAAGGCGGACAGGTATCCGGTAAGCGGCAGGGT
CGGAACAGGAGAGCGCACGAGGGAGCTTCCAGGGGGAAACGCCTGGTATCTTTATAGTCCTGTCGGGTTT
CGCCACCTCTGACTTGAGCGTCGATTTTTGTGATGCTCGTCAGGGGGGCGGAGCCTATGGAAAAACGCCA
GCAACGCGGCCTTTTTACGGTTCCTGGCCTTTTGCTGGCCTTTTGCTCACATGTTCTTTCCTGCGTTATC
CCCTGATTCTGTGGATAACCGTATTACCGCCTTTGAGTGAGCTGATACCGCTCGCCGCAGCCGAACGACC
GAGCGCAGCGAGTCAGTGAGCGAGGAAGCGGAAGAGCGCCTGATGCGGTATTTTCTCCTTACGCATCTGT
GCGGTATTTCACACCGCAATGGTGCACTCTCAGTACAATCTGCTCTGATGCCGCATAGTTAAGCCAGTAT
ACACTCCGCTATCGCTACGTGACTGGGTCATGGCTGCGCCCCGACACCCGCCAACACCCGCTGACGCGCC
CTGACGGGCTTGTCTGCTCCCGGCATCCGCTTACAGACAAGCTGTGACCGTCTCCGGGAGCTGCATGTGT
CAGAGGTTTTCACCGTCATCACCGAAACGCGCGAGGCAGCTGCGGTAAAGCTCATCAGCGTGGTCGTGAA
GCGATTCACAGATGTCTGCCTGTTCATCCGCGTCCAGCTCGTTGAGTTTCTCCAGAAGCGTTAATGTCTG
GCTTCTGATAAAGCGGGCCATGTTAAGGGCGGTTTTTTCCTGTTTGGTCACTGATGCCTCCGTGTAAGGG
GGATTTCTGTTCATGGGGGTAATGATACCGATGAAACGAGAGAGGATGCTCACGATACGGGTTACTGATG
ATGAACATGCCCGGTTACTGGAACGTTGTGAGGGTAAACAACTGGCGGTATGGATGCGGCGGGACCAGAG
AAAAATCACTCAGGGTCAATGCCAGCGCTTCGTTAATACAGATGTAGGTGTTCCACAGGGTAGCCAGCAG
CATCCTGCGATGCAGATCCGGAACATAATGGTGCAGGGCGCTGACTTCCGCGTTTCCAGACTTTACGAAA
CACGGAAACCGAAGACCATTCATGTTGTTGCTCAGGTCGCAGACGTTTTGCAGCAGCAGTCGCTTCACGT
TCGCTCGCGTATCGGTGATTCATTCTGCTAACCAGTAAGGCAACCCCGCCAGCCTAGCCGGGTCCTCAAC
GACAGGAGCACGATCATGCGCACCCGTGGGGCCGCCATGCCGGCGATAATGGCCTGCTTCTCGCCGAAAC
GTTTGGTGGCGGGACCAGTGACGAAGGCTTGAGCGAGGGCGTGCAAGATTCCGAATACCGCAAGCGACAG
GCCGATCATCGTCGCGCTCCAGCGAAAGCGGTCCTCGCCGAAAATGACCCAGAGCGCTGCCGGCACCTGT
CCTACGAGTTGCATGATAAAGAAGACAGTCATAAGTGCGGCGACGATAGTCATGCCCCGCGCCCACCGGA
AGGAGCTGACTGGGTTGAAGGCTCTCAAGGGCATCGGTCGAGATCCCGGTGCCTAATGAGTGAGCTAACT
TACATTAATTGCGTTGCGCTCACTGCCCGCTTTCCAGTCGGGAAACCTGTCGTGCCAGCTGCATTAATGA
ATCGGCCAACGCGCGGGGAGAGGCGGTTTGCGTATTGGGCGCCAGGGTGGTTTTTCTTTTCACCAGTGAG
ACGGGCAACAGCTGATTGCCCTTCACCGCCTGGCCCTGAGAGAGTTGCAGCAAGCGGTCCACGCTGGTTT
GCCCCAGCAGGCGAAAATCCTGTTTGATGGTGGTTAACGGCGGGATATAACATGAGCTGTCTTCGGTATC
GTCGTATCCCACTACCGAGATATCCGCACCAACGCGCAGCCCGGACTCGGTAATGGCGCGCATTGCGCCC
AGCGCCATCTGATCGTTGGCAACCAGCATCGCAGTGGGAACGATGCCCTCATTCAGCATTTGCATGGTTT
GTTGAAAACCGGACATGGCACTCCAGTCGCCTTCCCGTTCCGCTATCGGCTGAATTTGATTGCGAGTGAG
ATATTTATGCCAGCCAGCCAGACGCAGACGCGCCGAGACAGAACTTAATGGGCCCGCTAACAGCGCGATT
TGCTGGTGACCCAATGCGACCAGATGCTCCACGCCCAGTCGCGTACCGTCTTCATGGGAGAAAATAATAC
TGTTGATGGGTGTCTGGTCAGAGACATCAAGAAATAACGCCGGAACATTAGTGCAGGCAGCTTCCACAGC
AATGGCATCCTGGTCATCCAGCGGATAGTTAATGATCAGCCCACTGACGCGTTGCGCGAGAAGATTGTGC
ACCGCCGCTTTACAGGCTTCGACGCCGCTTCGTTCTACCATCGACACCACCACGCTGGCACCCAGTTGAT
CGGCGCGAGATTTAATCGCCGCGACAATTTGCGACGGCGCGTGCAGGGCCAGACTGGAGGTGGCAACGCC
AATCAGCAACGACTGTTTGCCCGCCAGTTGTTGTGCCACGCGGTTGGGAATGTAATTCAGCTCCGCCATC
GCCGCTTCCACTTTTTCCCGCGTTTTCGCAGAAACGTGGCTGGCCTGGTTCACCACGCGGGAAACGGTCT
GATAAGAGACACCGGCATACTCTGCGACATCGTATAACGTTACTGGTTTCACATTCACCACCCTGAATTG
ACTCTCTTCCGGGCGCTATCATGCCATACCGCGAAAGGTTTTGCGCCATTCGATGGTGTCCGGGATCTCG
ACGCTCTCCCTTATGCGACTCCTGCATTAGGAAGCAGCCCAGTAGTAGGTTGAGGCCGTTGAGCACCGCC
GCCGCAAGGAATGGTGCATGCAAGGAGATGGCGCCCAACAGTCCCCCGGCCACGGGGCCTGCCACCATAC
CCACGCCGAAACAAGCGCTCATGAGCCCGAAGTGGCGAGCCCGATCTTCCCCATCGGTGATGTCGGCGAT
ATAGGCGCCAGCAACCGCACCTGTGGCGCCGGTGATGCCGGCCACGATGCGTCCGGCGTAGAGGATCGAG
ATCTCGATCCCGCGAAATTAATACGACTCACTATAGGGGAATTGTGAGCGGATAACAATTCCCCTCTAGA
AATAAT
