>Addgene plasmid #173935 | pET28_6xHis-PARP1delZn2 | depositor partial sequence | sequence record 338489 | 6xHis-PARP1dZn2_CDS
ATGGGCAGCAGCCATCATCATCATCATCACAGCAGCGGCCTGGTGCCGCGCGGCAGCCATATGATGGCGG
AGTCTTCTGATAAGCTGTATCGAGTCGAGTACGCCAAGAGCGGGCGCGCCTCTTGCAAGAAATGCAGCGA
GAGCATCCCCAAGGACTCGCTCCGGATGGCCATCATGGTGCAGTCGCCCATGTTTGATGGAAAAGTCCCA
CACTGGTACCACTTCTCCTGCTTCTGGAAGGTGGGCCACTCCATCCGGCACCCTGACGTTGAGGTGGATG
GGTTCTCTGAGCTTCGGTGGGATGACCAGCAGAAAGTCAAGAAGACAGCGGAAGCTGGAGGAGTGACAGG
CGATGGAGTGGATGAAGTGGCGAAGAAGAAATCTAAAAAAGAAAAAGACAAGGATAGTAAGCTTGAAAAA
GCCCTAAAGGCTCAGAACGACCTGATCTGGAACATCAAGGACGAGCTAAAGAAAGTGTGTTCAACTAATG
ACCTGAAGGAGCTACTCATCTTCAACAAGCAGCAAGTGCCTTCTGGGGAGTCGGCGATCTTGGACCGAGT
AGCTGATGGCATGGTGTTCGGTGCCCTCCTTCCCTGCGAGGAATGCTCGGGTCAGCTGGTCTTCAAGAGC
GATGCCTATTACTGCACTGGGGACGTCACTGCCTGGACCAAGTGTATGGTCAAGACACAGACACCCAACC
GGAAGGAGTGGGTAACCCCAAAGGAATTCCGAGAAATCTCTTACCTCAAGAAATTGAAGGTTAAAAAGCA
GGACCGTATATTCCCCCCAGAAACCAGCGCCTCCGTGGCGGCCACGCCTCCGCCCTCCACAGCCTCGGCT
CCTGCTGCTGTGAACTCCTCTGCTTCAGCAGATAAGCCATTATCCAACATGAAGATCCTGACTCTCGGGA
AGCTGTCCCGGAACAAGGATGAAGTGAAGGCCATGATTGAGAAACTCGGGGGGAAGTTGACGGGGACGGC
CAACAAGGCTTCCCTGTGCATCAGCACCAAAAAGGAGGTGGAAAAGATGAATAAGAAGATGGAGGAAGTA
AAGGAAGCCAACATCCGAGTTGTGTCTGAGGACTTCCTCCAGGACGTCTCCGCCTCCACCAAGAGCCTTC
AGGAGTTGTTCTTAGCGCACATCTTGTCCCCTTGGGGGGCAGAGGTGAAGGCAGAGCCTGTTGAAGTTGT
GGCCCCAAGAGGGAAGTCAGGGGCTGCGCTCTCCAAAAAAAGCAAGGGCCAGGTCAAGGAGGAAGGTATC
AACAAATCTGAAAAGAGAATGAAATTAACTCTTAAAGGAGGAGCAGCTGTGGATCCTGATTCTGGACTGG
AACACTCTGCGCATGTCCTGGAGAAAGGTGGGAAGGTCTTCAGTGCCACCCTTGGCCTGGTGGACATCGT
TAAAGGAACCAACTCCTACTACAAGCTCCAGCTTCTGGAGGACGACAAGGAAAACAGGTATTGGATATTC
AGGTCCTGGGGCCGTGTGGGTACGGTGATCGGTAGCAACAAACTGGAACAGATGCCGTCCAAGGAGGATG
CCATTGAGCACTTCATGAAATTATATGAAGAAAAAACCGGGAACGCTTGGCACTCCAAAAATTTCACGAA
GTATCCCAAAAAGTTCTACCCCCTGGAGATTGACTATGGCCAGGATGAAGAGGCAGTGAAGAAGCTGACA
GTAAATCCTGGCACCAAGTCCAAGCTCCCCAAGCCAGTTCAGGACCTCATCAAGATGATCTTTGATGTGG
AAAGTATGAAGAAAGCCATGGTGGAGTATGAGATCGACCTTCAGAAGATGCCCTTGGGGAAGCTGAGCAA
AAGGCAGATCCAGGCCGCATACTCCATCCTCAGTGAGGTCCAGCAGGCGGTGTCTCAGGGCAGCAGCGAC
TCTCAGATCCTGGATCTCTCAAATCGCTTTTACACCCTGATCCCCCACGACTTTGGGATGAAGAAGCCTC
CGCTCCTGAACAATGCAGACAGTGTGCAGGCCAAGGCGGAAATGCTTGACAACCTGCTGGACATCGAGGT
GGCCTACAGTCTGCTCAGGGGAGGGTCTGATGATAGCAGCAAGGATCCCATCGATGTCAACTATGAGAAG
CTCAAAACTGACATTAAGGTGGTTGACAGAGATTCTGAAGAAGCCGAGATCATCAGGAAGTATGTTAAGA
ACACTCATGCAACCACACACAATGCGTATGACTTGGAAGTCATCGATATCTTTAAGATAGAGCGTGAAGG
CGAATGCCAGCGTTACAAGCCCTTTAAGCAGCTTCATAACCGAAGATTGCTGTGGCACGGGTCCAGGACC
ACCAACTTTGCTGGGATCCTGTCCCAGGGTCTTCGGATAGCCCCGCCTGAAGCGCCCGTGACAGGCTACA
TGTTTGGTAAAGGGATCTATTTCGCTGACATGGTCTCCAAGAGTGCCAACTACTGCCATACGTCTCAGGG
AGACCCAATAGGCTTAATCCTGTTGGGAGAAGTTGCCCTTGGAAACATGTATGAACTGAAGCACGCTTCA
CATATCAGCAAGTTACCCAAGGGCAAGCACAGTGTCAAAGGTTTGGGCAAAACTACCCCTGATCCTTCAG
CTAACATTAGTCTGGATGGTGTAGACGTTCCTCTTGGGACCGGGATTTCATCTGGTGTGAATGACACCTC
TCTACTATATAACGAGTACATTGTCTATGATATTGCTCAGGTAAATCTGAAGTATCTGCTGAAACTGAAA
TTCAATTTTAAGACCTCCCTGTGGTAA
